Addgene plasmid #233692: pOPTG-Tau-RING (M72E/I18R)
Purpose: Expression of Tau-RING I18R-M72E mutant in bacterial cells
Depositing lab: Leo James. Depositing organization: MRC Laboratory of Molecular Biology. Publication: Co-opting templated aggregation to degrade pathogenic tau assemblies and improve motor function. Miller LVC, Papa G, Vaysburd M, Cheng S, Sweeney PW, Smith A, Franco C, Katsinelos T, Huang M, Sanford SAI, Benn J, Farnsworth J, Higginson K, Joyner H, McEwan WA, James LC. Cell. 2024 Oct 17;187(21):5967-5980.e17. doi: 10.1016/j.cell.2024.08.024. Epub 2024 Sep 13. PubMed 39276772.
Backbone
  Vector backbone: pOPTG
  Vector type: Bacterial Expression
Growth in bacteria
  Bacterial resistance: Ampicillin, 100 μg/mL
  Growth temperature: 37°C
  Growth strain: DH5alpha
  Copy number: Unknown
Gene/Insert
  Gene/Insert name: Tau protein fused to TRIM21 RING domain
Terms and licenses: Academic/Nonprofit Terms; Industry Terms: Not Available to Industry
How to cite: pOPTG-Tau-RING (M72E/I18R) was a gift from Leo James (Addgene plasmid # 233692 ; http://n2t.net/addgene:233692 ; RRID:Addgene_233692)
