[The description below was written by a language model from this plasmid's Addgene catalogue record and pLannotate feature annotations shown in this document.]
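Description:
pOPTG-Tau-RING (M72E/I18R) is a bacterial expression plasmid of about 4.1 kb built on the pOPTG backbone, designed to produce a recombinant fusion of the microtubule-associated protein tau with the RING domain of the E3 ubiquitin ligase TRIM21. It is propagated in E. coli through a high-copy ColE1/pMB1-type origin and selected with ampicillin via the β-lactamase gene under its native bla promoter. Remnants of pBR322 lineage, namely a short rop fragment and the bom mobility region, are also annotated but are backbone vestiges rather than functional design elements.

The expression cassette is a standard T7 arrangement: a T7 promoter and the phage gene 10 ribosome binding site drive an open reading frame in which a MAPT (tau) coding segment of roughly 1.15 kb sits upstream of a TRIM21 fragment of about 280 bp corresponding to the RING domain, followed by a T7 terminator. Expression therefore requires a host supplying T7 RNA polymerase. A short match to a T7 gene 10-derived solubility tag is annotated between the RING fragment and the terminator, but it is only a fragment and may simply reflect vector-derived sequence. No affinity tag is annotated in the feature table, and the record does not state the tau isoform.

According to the record, this version carries I18R and M72E substitutions; their functional effect is not stated, although their pairing with the RING name suggests they lie in the TRIM21 portion. The plasmid is meant for producing the mutant Tau-RING protein in bacteria, and the associated work concerns co-opting templated aggregation to degrade pathogenic tau assemblies, where it plausibly serves as a comparison to the unmutated fusion.
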