Features (pLannotate 1.2.2; 11 found; start..end, strand, type, name):
    208..796     -  rep_origin     ori: high-copy-number ColE1/pMB1/pBR322/pUC origin of replication
    967..1827    -  CDS            AmpR: β-lactamase; bla; confers resistance to ampicillin, carbenicillin, and related antibiotics
   1828..1932    -  promoter       AmpR promoter: bla
   2063..2110    -  terminator     T7 terminator: transcription terminator for bacteriophage T7 RNA polymerase
   2118..2167    -  CDS            SET1 (fragment): solubility-enhancement tag derived from T7 phage gene 10B
   2175..2450    -  CDS            TRIM21 (fragment): RO52_HUMAN - Also known as RNF81, RO52, SSA1. Experimental evidence at protein level: Swiss-Prot protein existence level 1. E3 ubiquitin-protein ligase whose activity is dependent on E2 enzymes, UBE2D1, UBE2D2, UBE2E1 and UBE2E2. Forms a ubiquitin ligase complex in cooperation with the E2 UBE2D2 that is used not only for the ubiquitination of USP4 and IKBKB but also for its self-ubiquitination. Component of cullin-RING-based SCF (SKP1-CUL1-F-box protein) E3 ubiquitin-protein ligase complexes such as SCF(SKP2)-like complexes. A TRIM21-containing SCF(SKP2)-like complex is shown to mediate ubiqui
   2478..3626    -  CDS            MAPT (fragment): TAU_SPECI - Experimental evidence at protein level: Swiss-Prot protein existence level 1. Promotes microtubule assembly and stability, and might be involved in the establishment and maintenance of neuronal polarity. The C-terminus binds axonal microtubules while the N-terminus binds neural plasma membrane components, suggesting that tau functions as a linker protein between both. Axonal polarity is predetermined by tau localization (in the neuronal cell) in the domain of the cell body defined by the centrosome. The short isoforms allow plasticity of the cytoskeleton whereas the longer isoforms
   3664..3686    -  RBS            RBS: efficient ribosome binding site from bacteriophage T7 gene 10 (Olins and Rangwala, 1989)
   3760..3778    -  promoter       T7 promoter: promoter for bacteriophage T7 RNA polymerase
   3798..3837    +  CDS            rop (fragment): Rop protein, which maintains plasmids at low copy number; rop
   3939..22      +  misc_feature   bom (across the origin): basis of mobility region from pBR322
>Addgene plasmid #233692 | pOPTG-Tau-RING (M72E/I18R) | addgene full sequence | sequence record 469467 | Addgene NGS Result
AAGGAGAAAATACCGCATCAGGCGCTCTTCCGCTTCCTCGCTCACTGACTCGCTGCGCTCGGTCGTTCGG
CTGCGGCGAGCGGTATCAGCTCACTCAAAGGCGGTAATACGGTTATCCACAGAATCAGGGGATAACGCAG
GAAAGAACATGTGAGCAAAAGGCCAGCAAAAGGCCAGGAACCGTAAAAAGGCCGCGTTGCTGGCGTTTTT
CCATAGGCTCCGCCCCCCTGACGAGCATCACAAAAATCGACGCTCAAGTCAGAGGTGGCGAAACCCGACA
GGACTATAAAGATACCAGGCGTTTCCCCCTGGAAGCTCCCTCGTGCGCTCTCCTGTTCCGACCCTGCCGC
TTACCGGATACCTGTCCGCCTTTCTCCCTTCGGGAAGCGTGGCGCTTTCTCATAGCTCACGCTGTAGGTA
TCTCAGTTCGGTGTAGGTCGTTCGCTCCAAGCTGGGCTGTGTGCACGAACCCCCCGTTCAGCCCGACCGC
TGCGCCTTATCCGGTAACTATCGTCTTGAGTCCAACCCGGTAAGACACGACTTATCGCCACTGGCAGCAG
CCACTGGTAACAGGATTAGCAGAGCGAGGTATGTAGGCGGTGCTACAGAGTTCTTGAAGTGGTGGCCTAA
CTACGGCTACACTAGAAGGACAGTATTTGGTATCTGCGCTCTGCTGAAGCCAGTTACCTTCGGAAAAAGA
GTTGGTAGCTCTTGATCCGGCAAACAAACCACCGCTGGTAGCGGTGGTTTTTTTGTTTGCAAGCAGCAGA
TTACGCGCAGAAAAAAAGGATCTCAAGAAGATCCTTTGATCTTTTCTACGGGGTCTGACGCTCAGTGGAA
CGAAAACTCACGTTAAGGGATTTTGGTCATGAGATTATCAAAAAGGATCTTCACCTAGATCCTTTTAAAT
TAAAAATGAAGTTTTAAATCAATCTAAAGTATATATGAGTAAACTTGGTCTGACAGTTACCAATGCTTAA
TCAGTGAGGCACCTATCTCAGCGATCTGTCTATTTCGTTCATCCATAGTTGCCTGACTCCCCGTCGTGTA
GATAACTACGATACGGGAGGGCTTACCATCTGGCCCCAGTGCTGCAATGATACCGCGAGACCCACGCTCA
CCGGCTCCAGATTTATCAGCAATAAACCAGCCAGCCGGAAGGGCCGAGCGCAGAAGTGGTCCTGCAACTT
TATCCGCCTCCATCCAGTCTATTAATTGTTGCCGGGAAGCTAGAGTAAGTAGTTCGCCAGTTAATAGTTT
GCGCAACGTTGTTGCCATTGCTGCAGGCATCGTGGTGTCACGCTCGTCGTTTGGTATGGCTTCATTCAGC
TCCGGTTCCCAACGATCAAGGCGAGTTACATGATCCCCCATGTTGTGCAAAAAAGCGGTTAGCTCCTTCG
GTCCTCCGATCGTTGTCAGAAGTAAGTTGGCCGCAGTGTTATCACTCATGGTTATGGCAGCACTGCATAA
TTCTCTTACTGTCATGCCATCCGTAAGATGCTTTTCTGTGACTGGTGAGTACTCAACCAAGTCATTCTGA
GAATAGTGTATGCGGCGACCGAGTTGCTCTTGCCCGGCGTCAACACGGGATAATACCGCGCCACATAGCA
GAACTTTAAAAGTGCTCATCATTGGAAAACGTTCTTCGGGGCGAAAACTCTCAAGGATCTTACCGCTGTT
GAGATCCAGTTCGATGTAACCCACTCGTGCACCCAACTGATCTTCAGCATCTTTTACTTTCACCAGCGTT
TCTGGGTGAGCAAAAACAGGAAGGCAAAATGCCGCAAAAAAGGGAATAAGGGCGACACGGAAATGTTGAA
TACTCATACTCTTCCTTTTTCAATATTATTGAAGCATTTATCAGGGTTATTGTCTCATGAGCGGATACAT
ATTTGAATGTATTTAGAAAAATAAACAAATAGGGGTTCCGCGCACATTTCCCCGAAAAGTGCCACCTGAC
GTCTAAGAAACCATTATTATCATGACATTAACCTATAAAAATAGGCGTATCACGAGGCCCTTTCGTCTTC
AAGAATTATCCGGCTATAGTTCCTCCTTTCAGCAAAAAACCCCTCAAGACCCGTTTAGAGGCCCCAAGGG
GTTATGCTAGTTATTGCTCAGCGGTGGCAGCAGCCAACTCAGCTTCCTTTCGGGCTTTGTTAGCAGCCGG
ATCAGCGCGCACGCGTGGTACCTTATTCGCGTGCCTCTTGGCTGATTTCTTTCAGATTATTAACCTCATT
GGCCAGCTGACGATTCGGACGCAGATTTTTCAGCAGAAAACGCTGACGACAAACCGGACAAACGCTACCA
CCGCCTTTACCAACCTGGCTAATGCATTCTTGACAAAAGCTGTGACCACATTCAATACTAACCGGTTCAA
CAAACGGGTCCAGACAACGCGGACAGGTAACTTCTTCCCACATCATGGTCAGACGTGCTGCGCTTGCCAT
ACCTGAACCGCCACCGCTACCAAATTCCAGACCTTGTTTTGCCAGGCTTGCGCTAACTTCATCGGCCAGG
GTTGCCAGCTGCGGACTATCAACCATATCAATGCTACCGGTACTGCTAACATTACTCAGATGACGCGGAC
TGGTATCACCGCTAACAACCGGACTTTTATACACGATTTCGGCACCATGATCGGTTTTGGCTTTTGCATT
TTCGCGGAAGGTCAGTTTATGGGTTTCAATCTTTTTGTTACCGCCACCTGGAACATGGGTGATGTTATCC
AGTGAGCCAATTTTGCTCTGGACGCGATCTTTGAAATCCAGTTTTTCGCTTTTCACTTCAACCTGACCAC
CACCTGGTTTATGATGAATATTACCCAGTGAACCGCATTTGCTGGTAACTTTGCTCAGATCAACCGGTTT
ATACACAATCTGAACGCTGCCACCACCGCTCACATGTTTAATGTTATCTTTGCTACCACATTTGCTCTGC
ACATTGCTCAGGTCCAGTTTCTTATTAATGATCTGAACTTTACCACCACCAGGCTGATGTTTCAGGTTCT
CGGTGCTGCCGATTTTGCTTTTAACATTTTTCAGATCAGGCATCGGAACCGGTGCGGTCTGCAGGCGACT
TTTTGCACTGCTCGGGCTTTTCGGAGGGGTACGAACAACTGCAACCTTTTTCGGTTCACGTGTAGGCGGT
GTCGGCAGGCTCGGTGTACGGCTACGGCTACCCGGTGTACCCGGAGAACCCGGACTGCTATAACCTGAAC
GATCACCGCTTTTAGGCGGTTCACCGCTGCTCGGAGGTGTTTTCGGTGCCGGAGGGGTTTTTGCCGGAAT
ACGGGTTGCATTTGCCTGACCTTTCTGACCAGGCGGTGCTGCACCACGCGGTGTTGCAATTTTGGTTTTG
CCATCTGCACCTTTTGCCTTTTTATCATCACTACCGGTGCCATCTTTGCTTTTGCTAACCATACGAGCCT
GGGTAACATGACCTGCTGCTTCATCTTCCAGGCTCGGGGTATCGCCAATACCTGCTTCTTCGGCTTTCAG
ACCTGCATCGGTATCACCCTCTTGATCCTGATGCATGGTATAACCACCTTGATCTTTACGATCACCCAGA
CCATAGGTGCCTGCATGATCTTCCATAACTTCAAATTCTTGACGCGGTTCTGCCATGGTCATATGGTGAT
GGTGATGATGAGCCATATTTATATCTCCTTCTTAAAGTTAAACAAAATTATTTCTAGAGCTAGCGAATTC
CAATTGGAGCTCTCCGGAGCCGGCACTAGAGGGAAACCGTTGTGGTCTCCCTATAGTGAGTCGTATTAAT
TTCGCGGGATCGAGATCCTGCCTCGCGCGTTTCGGTGATGACGGTGAAAACCTCTGACACATGCAGCTCC
CGGAGACGGTCACAGCTTGTCTGTAAGCGGATGCCGGGAGCAGACAAGCCCGTCAGGGCGCGTCAGCGGG
TGTTGGCGGGTGTCGGGGCGCAGCCATGACCCAGTCACGTAGCGATAGCGGAGTGTATACTGGCTTAACT
ATGCGGCATCAGAGCAGATTGTACTGAGAGTGCACCATTGCGGTGTGAAATACCGCACAGATGCGT
